>Addgene plasmid #185293 | ApoE3_47-300_mCh-SspB (pBS1070) | addgene full sequence | sequence record 363901 | Addgene NGS Result
CCTGACGTCGACGGATCGGGAGATCTCCCGATCCCCTATGGTGCACTCTCAGTACAATCTGCTCTGATGC
CGCATAGTTAAGCCAGTATCTGCTCCCTGCTTGTGTGTTGGAGGTCGCTGAGTAGTGCGCGAGCAAAATT
TAAGCTACAACAAGGCAAGGCTTGACCGACAATTGCATGAAGAATCTGCTTAGGGTTAGGCGTTTTGCGC
TGCTTCGCGATGTACGGGCCAGATATACGCGTTGACATTGATTATTGACTAGTTATTAATAGTAATCAAT
TACGGGGTCATTAGTTCATAGCCCATATATGGAGTTCCGCGTTACATAACTTACGGTAAATGGCCCGCCT
GGCTGACCGCCCAACGACCCCCGCCCATTGACGTCAATAATGACGTATGTTCCCATAGTAACGCCAATAG
GGACTTTCCATTGACGTCAATGGGTGGAGTATTTACGGTAAACTGCCCACTTGGCAGTACATCAAGTGTA
TCATATGCCAAGTACGCCCCCTATTGACGTCAATGACGGTAAATGGCCCGCCTGGCATTATGCCCAGTAC
ATGACCTTATGGGACTTTCCTACTTGGCAGTACATCTACGTATTAGTCATCGCTATTACCATGGTGATGC
GGTTTTGGCAGTACATCAATGGGCGTGGATAGCGGTTTGACTCACGGGGATTTCCAAGTCTCCACCCCAT
TGACGTCAATGGGAGTTTGTTTTGGCACCAAAATCAACGGGACTTTCCAAAATGTCGTAACAACTCCGCC
CCATTGACGCAAATGGGCGGTAGGCGTGTACGGTGGGAGGTCTATATAAGCAGAGCTCTCTGGCTAACTA
GAGAACCCACTGCTTACTGGCTTATCGAAATTAATACGACTCACTATAGGGAGACCCAAGCTGGCTAGCC
ACCATGGCCCTGGGGAGATTTTGGGACTATCTGAGATGGGTGCAGACCCTGAGCGAGCAGGTGCAGGAGG
AGCTCCTGAGCTCTCAGGTGACACAGGAACTGAGAGCCCTGATGGACGAGACTATGAAGGAACTGAAGGC
CTACAAATCTGAGCTGGAAGAGCAGCTGACCCCCGTGGCTGAAGAGACCCGCGCTCGCTTGTCCAAAGAG
CTCCAGGCCGCCCAGGCCCGGCTGGGTGCCGATATGGAGGACGTCTGCGGCCGCCTGGTCCAGTACCGCG
GGGAAGTGCAGGCTATGCTGGGGCAGTCTACAGAGGAGCTCCGGGTCAGACTGGCCTCTCACCTGCGGAA
GCTGAGGAAGAGGTTGCTCCGCGACGCCGACGACCTCCAGAAGCGCCTGGCTGTGTACCAGGCCGGCGCC
CGGGAAGGCGCCGAGCGCGGACTCTCCGCTATCAGGGAGCGGCTCGGCCCTCTGGTTGAACAGGGCAGAG
TCAGGGCTGCCACTGTGGGGAGCCTCGCCGGACAGCCCCTCCAGGAGAGAGCCCAGGCCTGGGGCGAGCG
CCTGCGAGCTAGAATGGAGGAGATGGGGTCCAGAACCCGCGACCGCCTGGACGAAGTGAAGGAGCAGGTG
GCCGAGGTGCGTGCCAAACTGGAGGAACAGGCCCAGCAGATCCGCCTCCAGGCTGAGGCCTTCCAGGCCA
GACTGAAGAGCTGGTTTGAGCCTCTTGTGGAGGATATGCAGCGGCAGTGGGCCGGGCTGGTCGAGAAGTC
CGGAGGCGGCGGATCCGGCGGAATGGTGTCTAAAGGCGAGGAGGATAACATGGCTATAATCAAGGAATTT
ATGAGGTTCAAGGTGCATATGGAGGGATCTGTGAACGGTCACGAGTTCGAAATCGAGGGCGAAGGCGAGG
GGCGACCCTATGAAGGGACACAGACGGCCAAACTGAAGGTGACCAAGGGTGGCCCCCTGCCTTTCGCCTG
GGACATCCTGTCACCCCAGTTTATGTACGGCTCTAAGGCTTACGTTAAGCACCCTGCCGATATTCCGGAC
TACTTGAAACTGAGCTTCCCTGAAGGGTTCAAGTGGGAACGGGTAATGAATTTTGAGGATGGCGGTGTAG
TCACAGTTACCCAGGACAGCTCTCTTCAGGACGGAGAATTTATCTATAAGGTTAAACTTCGGGGCACTAA
CTTCCCATCAGACGGCCCCGTGATGCAGAAGAAAACTATGGGCTGGGAAGCCAGCTCAGAACGCATGTAT
CCCGAGGACGGAGCACTGAAGGGAGAAATCAAGCAGCGACTCAAGCTGAAGGATGGGGGACATTATGATG
CTGAGGTCAAAACCACCTATAAGGCCAAGAAACCCGTTCAGCTTCCTGGGGCATACAACGTGAATATCAA
ACTGGATATTACATCCCATAACGAAGACTATACCATCGTGGAACAGTACGAGCGGGCCGAGGGCAGACAT
AGCACAGGGGGCATGGATGAATTGTACAAGGCGGCCGGATCCGGTGGTACCTCTGGAGGTAGCTCCCCGA
AACGCCCTAAGCTGCTGCGTGAATATTACGATTGGCTGGTTGATAACAGCTTTACCCCATATCTGGTGGT
GGATGCCACATACCTGGGCGTGAACGTGCCCGTGGAGTATGTGAAAGACGGTCAGATCGTGCTGAATCTG
TCTGCAAGTGCGACCGGCAACCTGCAACTGACAAATGATTTTATCCAGTTCAACGCCCGCTTTAAGGGCG
TGTCTCGTGAACTGTATATCCCGATGGGTGCCGCTCTGGCCATTTACGCTCGCGAGAACGGCGATGGTGT
GATGTTCGAACCAGAAGAAATCTATGACGAGCTGAATATTGGTTAAACCCGCTGATCAGCCTCGACTGTG
CCTTCTAGTTGCCAGCCATCTGTTGTTTGCCCCTCCCCCGTGCCTTCCTTGACCCTGGAAGGTGCCACTC
CCACTGTCCTTTCCTAATAAAATGAGGAAATTGCATCGCATTGTCTGAGTAGGTGTCATTCTATTCTGGG
GGGTGGGGTGGGGCAGGACAGCAAGGGGGAGGATTGGGAAGACAATAGCAGGCATGCTGGGGATGCGGTG
GGCTCTATGGCTTCTGAGGCGGAAAGAACCAGCTGGGGCTCTAGGGGGTATCCCC
[124 nt withheld, positions 3066-3189]
C
[91 nt withheld, positions 3191-3281]
A
[49 nt withheld, positions 3283-3331]
CCTTTGACGTTGGAGTCCACGTTCTTT
[37 nt withheld, positions 3359-3395]
ACCCTATCTCGGTCTATTCTTTTGATTTATAAGGGATTTTGCCGATTTCGGCCTATTGGTTAAAAAATGA
GCTGATTTAACAAAAATTTAACGCGAATTAATTCTGTGGAATGTGTGTCAGTTAGGGTGTGGAAAGTCCC
CAGGCTCCCCAGCAGGCAGAAGTATGCAAAGCATGCATCTCAATTAGTCAGCAACCAGGTGTGGAAAGTC
CCCAGGCTCCCCAGCAGGCAGAAGTATGCAAAGCATGCATCTCAATTAGTCAGCAACCATAGTCCCGCCC
CTAACTCCGCCCATCCCGCCCCTAACTCCGCCCAGTTCCGCCCATTCTCCGCCCCATGGCTGACTAATTT
TTTTTATTTATGCAGAGGCCGAGGCCGCCTCTGCCTCTGAGCTATTCCAGAAGTAGTGAGGAGGCTTTTT
TGGAGGCCTAGGCTTTTGCAAAAAGCTCCCGGGAGCTTGTATATCCATTTTCGGATCTGATCAGCACGTG
TTGACAATTAATCATCGGCATAGTATATCGGCATAGTATAATACGACAAGGTGAGGAACTAAACCATGGC
CAAGTTGACCAGTGCCGTTCCGGTGCTCACCGCGCGCGACGTCGCCGGAGCGGTCGAGTTCTGGACCGAC
CGGCTCGGGTTCTCCCGGGACTTCGTGGAGGACGACTTCGCCGGTGTGGTCCGGGACGACGTGACCCTGT
TCATCAGCGCGGTCCAGGACCAGGTGGTGCCGGACAACACCCTGGCCTGGGTGTGGGTGCGCGGCCTGGA
CGAGCTGTACGCCGAGTGGTCGGAGGTCGTGTCCACGAACTTCCGGGACGCCTCCGGGCCGGCCATGACC
GAGATCGGCGAGCAGCCGTGGGGGCGGGAGTTCGCCCTGCGCGACCCGGCCGGCAACTGCGTGCACTTCG
TGGCCGAGGAGCAGGACTGACACGTGCTACGAGATTTCGATTCCACCGCCGCCTTCTATGAAAGGTTGGG
CTTCGGAATCGTTTTCCGGGACGCCGGCTGGATGATCCTCCAGCGCGGGGATCTCATGCTGGAGTTCTTC
GCCCACCCCAACTTGTTTATTGCAGCTTATAATGGTTACAAATAAAGCAATAGCATCACAAATTTCACAA
ATAAAGCATTTTTTTCACTGCATTCTAGTTGTGGTTTGTCCAAACTCATCAATGTATCTTATCATGTCTG
TATACCGTCGACCTCTAGCTAGAGCTTGGCGTAATCATGGTCATAGCTGTTTCCTGTGTGAAATTGTTAT
CCGCTCACAATTCCACACAACATACGAGCCGGAAGCATAAAGTGTAAAGCCTGGGGTGCCTAATGAGTGA
GCTAACTTACATTAATTGCGTTGCGCTCACTGCCCGCTTTCCAGTCGGGAAACCTGTCGTGCCAGCTGCA
TTAATGAATCGGCCAACGCGCGGGGAGAGGCGGTTTGCGTATTGGGCGCTCTTCCGCTTCCTCGCTCACT
GACTCGCTGCGCTCGGTCGTTCGGCTGCGGCGAGCGGTATCAGCTCACTCAAAGGCGGTAATACGGTTAT
CCACAGAATCAGGGGATAACGCAGGAAAGAACATGTGAGCAAAAGGCCAGCAAAAGGCCAGGAACCGTAA
AAAGGCCGCGTTGCTGGCGTTTTTCCATAGGCTCCGCCCCCCTGACGAGCATCACAAAAATCGACGCTCA
AGTCAGAGGTGGCGAAACCCGACAGGACTATAAAGATACCAGGCGTTTCCCCCTGGAAGCTCCCTCGTGC
GCTCTCCTGTTCCGACCCTGCCGCTTACCGGATACCTGTCCGCCTTTCTCCCTTCGGGAAGCGTGGCGCT
TTCTCATAGCTCACGCTGTAGGTATCTCAGTTCGGTGTAGGTCGTTCGCTCCAAGCTGGGCTGTGTGCAC
GAACCCCCCGTTCAGCCCGACCGCTGCGCCTTATCCGGTAACTATCGTCTTGAGTCCAACCCGGTAAGAC
ACGACTTATCGCCACTGGCAGCAGCCACTGGTAACAGGATTAGCAGAGCGAGGTATGTAGGCGGTGCTAC
AGAGTTCTTGAAGTGGTGGCCTAACTACGGCTACACTAGAAGAACAGTATTTGGTATCTGCGCTCTGCTG
AAGCCAGTTACCTTCGGAAAAAGAGTTGGTAGCTCTTGATCCGGCAAACAAACCACCGCTGGTAGCGGTG
GTTTTTTTGTTTGCAAGCAGCAGATTACGCGCAGAAAAAAAGGATCTCAAGAAGATCCTTTGATCTTTTC
TACGGGGTCTGACGCTCAGTGGAACGAAAACTCACGTTAAGGGATTTTGGTCATGAGATTATCAAAAAGG
ATCTTCACCTAGATCCTTTTAAATTAAAAATGAAGTTTTAAATCAATCTAAAGTATATATGAGTAAACTT
GGTCTGACAGTTACCAATGCTTAATCAGTGAGGCACCTATCTCAGCGATCTGTCTATTTCGTTCATCCAT
AGTTGCCTGACTCCCCGTCGTGTAGATAACTACGATACGGGAGGGCTTACCATCTGGCCCCAGTGCTGCA
ATGATACCGCGAGACCCACGCTCACCGGCTCCAGATTTATCAGCAATAAACCAGCCAGCCGGAAGGGCCG
AGCGCAGAAGTGGTCCTGCAACTTTATCCGCCTCCATCCAGTCTATTAATTGTTGCCGGGAAGCTAGAGT
AAGTAGTTCGCCAGTTAATAGTTTGCGCAACGTTGTTGCCATTGCTACAGGCATCGTGGTGTCACGCTCG
TCGTTTGGTATGGCTTCATTCAGCTCCGGTTCCCAACGATCAAGGCGAGTTACATGATCCCCCATGTTGT
GCAAAAAAGCGGTTAGCTCCTTCGGTCCTCCGATCGTTGTCAGAAGTAAGTTGGCCGCAGTGTTATCACT
CATGGTTATGGCAGCACTGCATAATTCTCTTACTGTCATGCCATCCGTAAGATGCTTTTCTGTGACTGGT
GAGTACTCAACCAAGTCATTCTGAGAATAGTGTATGCGGCGACCGAGTTGCTCTTGCCCGGCGTCAATAC
GGGATAATACCGCGCCACATAGCAGAACTTTAAAAGTGCTCATCATTGGAAAACGTTCTTCGGGGCGAAA
ACTCTCAAGGATCTTACCGCTGTTGAGATCCAGTTCGATGTAACCCACTCGTGCACCCAACTGATCTTCA
GCATCTTTTACTTTCACCAGCGTTTCTGGGTGAGCAAAAACAGGAAGGCAAAATGCCGCAAAAAAGGGAA
TAAGGGCGACACGGAAATGTTGAATACTCATACTCTTCCTTTTTCAATATTATTGAAGCATTTATCAGGG
TTATTGTCTCATGAGCGGATACATATTTGAATGTATTTAGAAAAATAAACAAATAGGGGTTCCGCGCACA
TTTCCCCGAAAAGTGCCA
Features (pLannotate 1.2.2; 23 found; start..end, strand, type, name):
     37..89      -  misc_feature   bom (fragment): basis of mobility region from pBR322
    244..623     +  enhancer       CMV enhancer: human cytomegalovirus immediate early enhancer
    624..827     +  promoter       CMV promoter: human cytomegalovirus (CMV) immediate early promoter
    823..856     +  LTR            5' LTR (truncated) (fragment): truncated 5' long terminal repeat (LTR) from HIV-1
    872..890     +  promoter       T7 promoter: promoter for bacteriophage T7 RNA polymerase
    914..1678    +  CDS            APOE (fragment): APOE_HUMAN - Experimental evidence at protein level: Swiss-Prot protein existence level 1. (Microbial infection) Through its interaction with HCV envelope glycoprotein E2, participates in the attachment of HCV to HSPGs and other receptors (LDLr, VLDLr, and SR-B1) on the cell surface and to the assembly, maturation and infectivity of HCV viral particles (PubMed:25122793, PubMed:29695434). This interaction is probably promoted via the up-regulation of cellular autophagy by the virus (PubMed:29695434). From Homo sapiens (Human).
   1703..2410    +  CDS            mCherry: mCherry is a basic (constitutively fluorescent) red fluorescent protein published in 2004, derived from Discosoma sp.. It is reported to be a very rapidly-maturing monomer with low acid sensitivity.
   2441..2770    +  CDS            sspB (fragment): SSPB_HAEIN - Experimental evidence at protein level: Swiss-Prot protein existence level 1. Also stimulates degradation of the N-terminus of RseA (residues 1-108, alone or in complex with sigma-E) by ClpX-ClpP in a non-ssrA-mediated fashion. From Haemophilus influenzae (strain ATCC 51907 / DSM 11121 / KW20 / Rd).
   2796..3020    +  polyA_signal   bGH poly(A) signal: bovine growth hormone polyadenylation signal
   3024..3045    +  promoter       SV40 promoter (fragment): SV40 enhancer and early promoter
   3066..3494    +  rep_origin     f1 ori (sequence partly withheld): f1 bacteriophage origin of replication; arrow indicates direction of (+) strand synthesis
   3508..3837    +  promoter       SV40 promoter: SV40 enhancer and early promoter
   3885..3932    +  promoter       EM7 promoter: synthetic bacterial promoter&nbsp
   3951..4325    +  CDS            BleoR: antibiotic-binding protein; Sh ble from Streptoalloteichus hindustanus; confers resistance to bleomycin, phleomycin, and Zeocin™
   4335..4460    +  CDS            ble (fragment): BLE_KLEPN - Experimental evidence at protein level: Swiss-Prot protein existence level 1. Binding protein with a strong affinity to the bleomycin family of antibiotics. Binds to CL990; an antimitotic-antibiotic compound. From Klebsiella pneumoniae.
   4455..4576    +  polyA_signal   SV40 poly(A) signal: SV40 polyadenylation signal
   4649..4665    -  protein_bind   lac operator: The lac repressor binds to the lac operator to inhibit transcription in E. coli. This inhibition can be relieved by adding lactose or isopropyl-β-D-thiogalactopyranoside (IPTG). lac repressor encoded by lacI
   4673..4703    -  promoter       lac promoter: promoter for the E. coli lac operon
   4718..4739    -  protein_bind   CAP binding site: CAP binding activates transcription in the presence of cAMP. E. coli catabolite activator protein
   4752..4844    -  CDS            lacI (fragment): lac repressor; lacI; The lac repressor binds to the lac operator to inhibit transcription in E. coli. This inhibition can be relieved by adding lactose or isopropyl-β-D-thiogalactopyranoside (IPTG).
   5027..5615    -  rep_origin     ori: high-copy-number ColE1/pMB1/pBR322/pUC origin of replication
   5786..6646    -  CDS            AmpR: β-lactamase; bla; confers resistance to ampicillin, carbenicillin, and related antibiotics
   6647..6751    -  promoter       AmpR promoter: bla
