[The description below was written by a language model from this plasmid's Addgene catalogue record and pLannotate feature annotations shown in this document.]
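Description:
ApoE3_47-300_mCh-SspB (pBS1070) is a 6.8 kb mammalian expression plasmid built by Gibson cloning on the YK 02 mCh SspB backbone. It is propagated in E. coli from a high-copy ColE1/pUC-type origin under ampicillin selection (AmpR with its own bla promoter) and also carries an f1 phage origin. A second cassette, in which the SV40 early promoter and the bacterial EM7 promoter precede the Sh ble gene (BleoR) and an SV40 polyadenylation signal, would allow Zeocin/bleomycin-family selection in mammalian or bacterial cells, although the record does not say that it was used this way. The annotation also picks up small backbone remnants (lac promoter/operator, a lacI fragment, a bom fragment and a very short HIV-1 LTR-like match); nothing in the record assigns these a function.

The payload is a single fusion open reading frame driven by the CMV immediate-early enhancer and promoter, with a T7 promoter just upstream of the coding region, and terminated by the bGH polyadenylation signal. It encodes residues 47–300 of human apolipoprotein E3, followed by the red fluorescent protein mCherry and then an SspB domain. The catalogue lists the insert as 954 bp, whereas the annotated APOE match spans about 765 bp, so the annotation may cover only part of the insert. SspB binds iLID upon blue-light exposure, so co-expressing this plasmid with a separate construct that encodes an iLID-tagged FTH1 (ferritin) scaffold recruits the ApoE3 fragment onto a multivalent core. mCherry allows the resulting localisation to be imaged. The depositors used this system to test for light-inducible condensate formation in human cells.
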