Addgene plasmid #185293: ApoE3_47-300_mCh-SspB (pBS1070)
Purpose: For the mammalian expression of the human protein ApoE3_47-300 attached to SspB for light inducible binding to iLID scaffolds. Systems like this can be used to induce condensate formation
Depositing lab: Pamela Silver. Depositing organization: Harvard Medical School. Publication: Natural and Designed Proteins Inspired by Extremotolerant Organisms Can Form Condensates and Attenuate Apoptosis in Human Cells. Veling MT, Nguyen DT, Thadani NN, Oster ME, Rollins NJ, Brock KP, Bethel NP, Lim S, Baker D, Way JC, Marks DS, Chang RL, Silver PA. ACS Synth Biol. 2022 Mar 18;11(3):1292-1302. doi: 10.1021/acssynbio.1c00572. Epub 2022 Feb 18. PubMed 35176859.
Backbone
  Vector backbone: YK 02 mCh SspB
  Vector type: Mammalian Expression
Growth in bacteria
  Bacterial resistance: Ampicillin, 100 μg/mL
  Growth temperature: 37°C
  Growth strain: DH5alpha
  Copy number: High Copy
Gene/Insert
  Gene/Insert name: ApoE3_47-300
  Species: H. sapiens (human)
  Insert size (bp): 954
  Cloning method: Gibson Cloning
Terms and licenses: Academic/Nonprofit Terms; Industry Terms: Not Available to Industry
Depositor comments: This plasmid encodes a protein fused to SspB. SspB will bind to iLID upon exposure to blue light. We used it to test for light inducible condensate formations using a scaffold protein (FTH1) bound to iLID which was expressed off a separate plasmid (see pBS1042 for the scaffold protein).
How to cite: ApoE3_47-300_mCh-SspB (pBS1070) was a gift from Pamela Silver (Addgene plasmid # 185293 ; http://n2t.net/addgene:185293 ; RRID:Addgene_185293)
